Addgene plasmid #84556: FU-mILa-CRW
Purpose: lentiviral expression of mouse IL1a and mRFP
Depositing lab: Li Xin. Depositing organization: Baylor College of Medicine. Publication: Non-Cell-Autonomous Regulation of Prostate Epithelial Homeostasis by Androgen Receptor. Zhang B, Kwon OJ, Henry G, Malewska A, Wei X, Zhang L, Brinkley W, Zhang Y, Castro PD, Titus M, Chen R, Sayeeduddin M, Raj GV, Mauck R, Roehrborn C, Creighton CJ, Strand DW, Ittmann MM, Xin L. Mol Cell. 2016 Sep 15;63(6):976-89. doi: 10.1016/j.molcel.2016.07.025. Epub 2016 Sep 1. PubMed 27594448.
Backbone
  Vector backbone: FU-CGW
  Backbone manufacturer: Xin et al., 2003
  Vector type: Mammalian Expression, Lentiviral
  Selectable markers: Zeo marker is outside the LTRs and will not be packaged into virus.
Growth in bacteria
  Bacterial resistance: Ampicillin, 100 μg/mL
  Growth temperature: 37°C
  Growth strain: NEB Stable
  Copy number: Unknown
Gene/Insert
  Gene/Insert name: IL1a
  Species: M. musculus (mouse)
  Entrez Gene: Il1a (a.k.a. Il-1a)
  Cloning method: Restriction Enzyme; 5′ cloning site EcoRI (unknown if destroyed); 3′ cloning site EcoRI (unknown if destroyed)
  Sequencing primers: 5′ hUBCpro-F; 3′ mCherry-R
Resource information
  A portion of this plasmid was derived from a plasmid made by: IL1a cDNA was from Michael Ittmann’s laboratory
Terms and licenses: Academic/Nonprofit Terms; Industry Terms: Not Available to Industry
How to cite: FU-mILa-CRW was a gift from Li Xin (Addgene plasmid # 84556 ; http://n2t.net/addgene:84556 ; RRID:Addgene_84556)
