[The description below was written by a language model from this plasmid's Addgene catalogue record and pLannotate feature annotations shown in this document.]
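Description:
FU-mILa-CRW is an 11.4 kb HIV-1-based lentiviral transfer plasmid for mammalian expression, built on the FU-CGW backbone, that co-delivers mouse interleukin-1 alpha (Il1a) and the red fluorescent protein mRFP1. It is maintained in E. coli through a high-copy ColE1/pUC-type origin with ampicillin resistance (AmpR), and it also carries an f1 origin. An SV40/EM7-driven bleomycin/Zeocin resistance cassette is present, but it lies outside the LTRs. It is therefore not packaged into virus and cannot be used to select transduced cells.

The viral genome is transcribed from a chimeric CMV enhancer/promoter fused to a truncated 5' LTR, an arrangement that generally allows Tat-independent production of genomic RNA in packaging cells. This is followed by the Ψ packaging signal with a gag fragment, the Rev response element for nuclear export of unspliced RNA, and the cPPT/CTS element that aids nuclear import in target cells. The payload consists of two independent expression units in the same orientation. The human ubiquitin C promoter drives the mouse Il1a coding sequence, which was inserted at EcoRI sites. A downstream internal CMV enhancer/promoter drives mRFP1 as a marker of transduced cells. A WPRE after the reporter enhances transcript stability and expression, and the cassette ends with a nef fragment, a truncated 3' LTR and a bGH polyadenylation signal.

The construct is intended for producing lentivirus that gives stable, constitutive IL-1α expression in infected cells, which can be identified or sorted by red fluorescence. The associated publication concerns non-cell-autonomous regulation of prostate epithelial homeostasis by the androgen receptor.
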