Features (pLannotate 1.2.2; 34 found; start..end, strand, type, name):
     31..83      -  misc_feature   bom (fragment): basis of mobility region from pBR322
    238..617     +  enhancer       CMV enhancer: human cytomegalovirus immediate early enhancer
    618..807     +  promoter       CMV promoter (fragment): human cytomegalovirus (CMV) immediate early promoter
    815..995     +  LTR            5' LTR (truncated): truncated 5' long terminal repeat (LTR) from HIV-1
   1042..1167    +  misc_feature   HIV-1 Ψ: packaging signal of human immunodeficiency virus type 1
   1151..1514    +  CDS            HIV-1 gag (fragment): gag protein from human immunodeficiency virus 1; gag
   1660..1893    +  misc_feature   RRE: The Rev response element (RRE) of HIV-1 allows for Rev-dependent mRNA export from the nucleus to the cytoplasm.
   2270..2370    +  CDS            Rev (fragment): human immunodeficiency virus 1 (HIV-1) Rev protein; rev; enhances nuclear export of unspliced and incompletely spliced viral mRNAs
   2420..2537    +  misc_feature   cPPT/CTS: central polypurine tract and central termination sequence of HIV-1
   2602..3815    +  promoter       UbC promoter: human ubiquitin C promoter
   3826..3844    -  misc_feature   MCS (fragment): pUC18/19 multiple cloning site
   3881..4690    +  CDS            Il1a: IL1A_MOUSE - Experimental evidence at protein level: Swiss-Prot protein existence level 1. Produced by activated macrophages, IL-1 stimulates thymocyte proliferation by inducing IL-2 release, B-cell maturation and proliferation, and fibroblast growth factor activity. IL-1 proteins are involved in the inflammatory response, being identified as endogenous pyrogens, and are reported to stimulate the release of prostaglandin and collagenase from synovial cells. From Mus musculus (Mouse).
   4763..5066    +  enhancer       CMV enhancer: human cytomegalovirus immediate early enhancer
   5067..5270    +  promoter       CMV promoter: human cytomegalovirus (CMV) immediate early promoter
   5366..6040    +  CDS            mRFP1: mRFP1 is a basic (constitutively fluorescent) red fluorescent protein published in 2002, derived from Discosoma sp.. It is reported to be a somewhat slowly-maturing monomer with low acid sensitivity.
   6047..6070    +  misc_feature   MCS (fragment): pBluescript multiple cloning site
   6070..6650    +  misc_feature   WPRE: woodchuck hepatitis virus posttranscriptional regulatory element
   6711..7193    +  CDS            nef (fragment): NEF_HV1LA - Experimental evidence at protein level: Swiss-Prot protein existence level 1. Extracellular Nef protein targets CD4(+) T-lymphocytes for apoptosis by interacting with CXCR4 surface receptors. From Human immunodeficiency virus type 1 group M subtype B (isolate Lai) (HIV-1).
   7200..7380    +  LTR            5' LTR (truncated): truncated 5' long terminal repeat (LTR) from HIV-1
   7412..7636    +  polyA_signal   bGH poly(A) signal: bovine growth hormone polyadenylation signal
   7640..7661    +  promoter       SV40 promoter (fragment): SV40 enhancer and early promoter
   7682..8110    +  rep_origin     f1 ori (sequence partly withheld): f1 bacteriophage origin of replication; arrow indicates direction of (+) strand synthesis
   8124..8453    +  promoter       SV40 promoter: SV40 enhancer and early promoter
   8501..8548    +  promoter       EM7 promoter: synthetic bacterial promoter&nbsp
   8567..8941    +  CDS            BleoR: antibiotic-binding protein; Sh ble from Streptoalloteichus hindustanus; confers resistance to bleomycin, phleomycin, and Zeocin™
   8951..9076    +  CDS            ble (fragment): BLE_KLEPN - Experimental evidence at protein level: Swiss-Prot protein existence level 1. Binding protein with a strong affinity to the bleomycin family of antibiotics. Binds to CL990; an antimitotic-antibiotic compound. From Klebsiella pneumoniae.
   9071..9192    +  polyA_signal   SV40 poly(A) signal: SV40 polyadenylation signal
   9263..9285    -  protein_bind   lac operator (fragment): The lac repressor binds to the lac operator to inhibit transcription in E. coli. This inhibition can be relieved by adding lactose or isopropyl-β-D-thiogalactopyranoside (IPTG). lac repressor encoded by lacI
   9289..9319    -  promoter       lac promoter: promoter for the E. coli lac operon
   9334..9355    -  protein_bind   CAP binding site: CAP binding activates transcription in the presence of cAMP. E. coli catabolite activator protein
   9368..9460    -  CDS            lacI (fragment): lac repressor; lacI; The lac repressor binds to the lac operator to inhibit transcription in E. coli. This inhibition can be relieved by adding lactose or isopropyl-β-D-thiogalactopyranoside (IPTG).
   9643..10231   -  rep_origin     ori: high-copy-number ColE1/pMB1/pBR322/pUC origin of replication
  10402..11262   -  CDS            AmpR: β-lactamase; bla; confers resistance to ampicillin, carbenicillin, and related antibiotics
  11263..11367   -  promoter       AmpR promoter: bla
>Addgene plasmid #84556 | FU-mILa-CRW | depositor full sequence | sequence record 165493 | FU-mILa-CRW sequence 11395 bps
GTCGACGGATCGGGAGATCTCCCGATCCCCTATGGTGCACTCTCAGTACAATCTGCTCTGATGCCGCATA
GTTAAGCCAGTATCTGCTCCCTGCTTGTGTGTTGGAGGTCGCTGAGTAGTGCGCGAGCAAAATTTAAGCT
ACAACAAGGCAAGGCTTGACCGACAATTGCATGAAGAATCTGCTTAGGGTTAGGCGTTTTGCGCTGCTTC
GCGATGTACGGGCCAGATATACGCGTTGACATTGATTATTGACTAGTTATTAATAGTAATCAATTACGGG
GTCATTAGTTCATAGCCCATATATGGAGTTCCGCGTTACATAACTTACGGTAAATGGCCCGCCTGGCTGA
CCGCCCAACGACCCCCGCCCATTGACGTCAATAATGACGTATGTTCCCATAGTAACGCCAATAGGGACTT
TCCATTGACGTCAATGGGTGGACTATTTACGGTAAACTGCCCACTTGGCAGTACATCAAGTGTATCATAT
GCCAAGTACGCCCCCTATTGACGTCAATGACGGTAAATGGCCCGCCTGGCATTATGCCCAGTACATGACC
TTACGGGACTTTCCTACTTGGCAGTACATCTACGTATTAGTCATCGCTATTACCATGGTGATGCGGTTTT
GGCAGTACACCAATGGGCGTGGATAGCGGTTTGACTCACGGGGATTTCCAAGTCTCCACCCCATTGACGT
CAATGGGAGTTTGTTTTGGCACCAAAATCAACGGGACTTTCCAAAATGTCGTAACAACTCCGCCCCATTG
ACGCAAATGGGCGGTAGGCGTGTACGGTGGGAGGTCTCTGTACTGGGTCTCTCTGGTTAGACCAGATCTG
AGCCTGGGAGCTCTCTGGCTAACTAGGGAACCCACTGCTTAAGCCTCAATAAAGCTTGCCTTGAGTGCTT
CAAGTAGTGTGTGCCCGTCTGTTGTGTGACTCTGGTAACTAGAGATCCCTCAGACCCTTTTAGTCAGTGT
GGAAAATCTCTAGCAGTGGCGCCCGAACAGGGACTTGAAAGCGAAAGGGAAACCAGAGGAGCTCTCTCGA
CGCAGGACTCGGCTTGCTGAAGCGCGCACGGCAAGAGGCGAGGGGCGGCGACTGGTGAGTACGCCAAAAA
TTTTGACTAGCGGAGGCTAGAAGGAGAGAGATGGGTGCGAGAGCGTCAGTATTAAGCGGGGGAGAATTAG
ATCGCGATGGGAAAAAATTCGGTTAAGGCCAGGGGGAAAGAAAAAATATAAATTAAAACATATAGTATGG
GCAAGCAGGGAGCTAGAACGATTCGCAGTTAATCCTGGCCTGTTAGAAACATCAGAAGGCTGTAGACAAA
TACTGGGACAGCTACAACCATCCCTTCAGACAGGATCAGAAGAACTTAGATCATTATATAATACAGTAGC
AACCCTCTATTGTGTGCATCAAAGGATAGAGATAAAAGACACCAAGGAAGCTTTAGACAAGATAGAGGAA
GAGCAAAACAAAAGTAAGACCACCGCACAGCAAGCGGCCGCTGATCTTCAGACCTGGAGGAGGAGATATG
AGGGACAATTGGAGAAGTGAATTATATAAATATAAAGTAGTAAAAATTGAACCATTAGGAGTAGCACCCA
CCAAGGCAAAGAGAAGAGTGGTGCAGAGAGAAAAAAGAGCAGTGGGAATAGGAGCTTTGTTCCTTGGGTT
CTTGGGAGCAGCAGGAAGCACTATGGGCGCAGCGTCAATGACGCTGACGGTACAGGCCAGACAATTATTG
TCTGGTATAGTGCAGCAGCAGAACAATTTGCTGAGGGCTATTGAGGCGCAACAGCATCTGTTGCAACTCA
CAGTCTGGGGCATCAAGCAGCTCCAGGCAAGAATCCTGGCTGTGGAAAGATACCTAAAGGATCAACAGCT
CCTGGGGATTTGGGGTTGCTCTGGAAAACTCATTTGCACCACTGCTGTGCCTTGGAATGCTAGTTGGAGT
AATAAATCTCTGGAACAGATTTGGAATCACACGACCTGGATGGAGTGGGACAGAGAAATTAACAATTACA
CAAGCTTAATACACTCCTTAATTGAAGAATCGCAAAACCAGCAAGAAAAGAATGAACAAGAATTATTGGA
ATTAGATAAATGGGCAAGTTTGTGGAATTGGTTTAACATAACAAATTGGCTGTGGTATATAAAATTATTC
ATAATGATAGTAGGAGGCTTGGTAGGTTTAAGAATAGTTTTTGCTGTACTTTCTATAGTGAATAGAGTTA
GGCAGGGATATTCACCATTATCGTTTCAGACCCACCTCCCAACCCCGAGGGGACCCGACAGGCCCGAAGG
AATAGAAGAAGAAGGTGGAGAGAGAGACAGAGACAGATCCATTCGATTAGTGAACGGATCGGCACTGCGT
GCGCCAATTCTGCAGACAAATGGCAGTATTCATCCACAATTTTAAAAGAAAAGGGGGGATTGGGGGGTAC
AGTGCAGGGGAAAGAATAGTAGAAATAATAGCAACAGACATACAAACTAAAGAATTACAAAAACAAATTA
CAAAAATTCAAAATTTTCGGGTTTATTACAGGGACAGCAGAGATCCAGTTTGGTTAATTAACCCGTGTCG
GCTCCAGATCTGGCCTCCGCGCCGGGTTTTGGCGCCTCCCGCGGGCGCCCCCCTCCTCACGGCGAGCGCT
GCCACGTCAGACGAAGGGCGCAGCGAGCGTCCTGATCCTTCCGCCCGGACGCTCAGGACAGCGGCCCGCT
GCTCATAAGACTCGGCCTTAGAACCCCAGTATCAGCAGAAGGACATTTTAGGACGGGACTTGGGTGACTC
TAGGGCACTGGTTTTCTTTCCAGAGAGCGGAACAGGCGAGGAAAAGTAGTCCCTTCTCGGCGATTCTGCG
GAGGGATCTCCGTGGGGCGGTGAACGCCGATGATTATATAAGGACGCGCCGGGTGTGGCACAGCTAGTTC
CGTCGCAGCCGGGATTTGGGTCGCGGTTCTTGTTTGTGGATCGCTGTGATCGTCACTTGGTGAGTAGCGG
GCTGCTGGGCTGGCCGGGGCTTTCGTGGCCGCCGGGCCGCTCGGTGGGACGGAAGCGTGTGGAGAGACCG
CCAAGGGCTGTAGTCTGGGTCCGCGAGCAAGGTTGCCCTGAACTGGGGGTTGGGGGGAGCGCACAAAATG
GCGGCTGTTCCCGAGTCTTGAATGGAAGACGCTTGTGAGGCGGGCTGTGAGGTCGTTGAAACAAGGTGGG
GGGCATGGTGGGCGGCAAGAACCCAAGGTCTTGAGGCCTTCGCTAATGCGGGAAAGCTCTTATTCGGGTG
AGATGGGCTGGGGCACCATCTGGGGACCCCTGACGTGAAGTTTGTCACTGACTGGAGAAACTCGGGTTTG
TCGTCTGTTGCGGGGGCGGCAGTTATGGCGGTGCCGTTGGGCAGTGCACCCGTACCTTTGGGAGCGCGCG
CCCTCGTCGTGTCGTGACGTCACCCGTTCTGTTGGCTTATAATGCAGGGTGGGGCCACCTGCCGGTAGGT
GTGCGGTAGGCTTTTCTCCGTCGCAGGACGCAGGGTTCGGGCCTAGGGTAGGCTCTCCTGAATCGACAGG
CGCCGGACCTCTGGTGAGGGGAGGGATAAGTGAGGCGTCAGTTTCTTTGGTCGGTTTTATGTACCTATCT
TCTTAAGTAGCTGAAGCTCCGGTTTTGAACTATGCGCTCGGGGTTGGCGAGTGTGTTTTGTGAAGTTTTT
TAGGCACCTTTTGAAATGTAATCATTTGGGTCAATATGTAATTTTCAGTGTTAGACTAGTAAATTGTCCG
CTAAATTCTGGCCGTTTTTGGCTTTTTTGTTAGACGAAGCTTGGGCTGCAGGTCGACTCTAGAGCTAGCG
TTAACGAATTCGGCTTATCTAGACGCCACCATGGCCAAAGTTCCTGACTTGTTTGAAGACCTAAAGAACT
GTTACAGTGAAAATGAAGACTACAGTTCTGCCATTGACCATCTCTCTCTGAACCAGAAATCCTTCTATGA
TGCAAGCTATGGCTCACTTCATGAGACTTGCACAGACCAGTTTGTATCTCTGAGAACCTCTGAAACGTCA
AAGATGTCCAACTTCACCTTCAAGGAGAGCCGGGTGACAGTATCAGCAACGTCAAGCAACGGGAAGATTC
TGAAGAAGAGACGGCTGAGTTTCAGTGAGACCTTCACTGAAGATGACCTGCAGTCCATAACCCATGATCT
GGAAGAGACCATCCAACCCAGATCAGCACCTTACACCTACCAGAGTGATTTGAGATACAAACTGATGAAG
CTCGTCAGGCAGAAGTTTGTCATGAATGATTCCCTCAACCAAACTATATATCAGGATGTGGACAAACACT
ATCTCAGCACCACTTGGTTAAATGACCTGCAACAGGAAGTAAAATTTGACATGTATGCCTACTCGTCGGG
AGGAGATGACTCTAAATATCCTGTTACTCTAAAAATCTCAGATTCACAACTGTTCGTGAGCGCTCAAGGA
GAAGACCAGCCCGTGTTGCTGAAGGAGTTGCCAGAAACACCAAAACTCATCACAGGTAGTGAGACCGACC
TCATTTTCTTCTGGAAAAGTATCAACTCTAAGAACTACTTCACATCAGCTGCTTATCCAGAGCTGTTTAT
TGCCACCAAAGAACAAAGTCGGGTGCACCTGGCACGGGGACTGCCCTCTATGACAGACTTCCAGATATCA
TAAAAGCAGCCTTATTTCGGGAGTCTATGAATTCATTGAGTGCGTCCGGATCCGATAAGCTTGGGAGTTC
CGCGTTACATAACTTACGGTAAATGGCCCGCCTGGCTGACCGCCCAACGACCCCCGCCCATTGACGTCAA
TAATGACGTATGTTCCCATAGTAACGCCAATAGGGACTTTCCATTGACGTCAATGGGTGGAGTATTTACG
GTAAACTGCCCACTTGGCAGTACATCAAGTGTATCATATGCCAAGTACGCCCCCTATTGACGTCAATGAC
GGTAAATGGCCCGCCTGGCATTATGCCCAGTACATGACCTTATGGGACTTTCCTACTTGGCAGTACATCT
ACGTATTAGTCATCGCTATTACCATGGTGATGCGGTTTTGGCAGTACATCAATGGGCGTGGATAGCGGTT
TGACTCACGGGGATTTCCAAGTCTCCACCCCATTGACGTCAATGGGAGTTTGTTTTGGCACCAAAATCAA
CGGGACTTTCCAAAATGTCGTAACAACTCCGCCCCATTGACGCAAATGGGCGGTAGGCGTGTACGGTGGG
AGGTCTATATAAGCAGAGCTCGTTTAGTGAACCGTCAGATCGCCTGGAGACGCCATCCACGCTGTTTTGA
CCTCCATAGAAGACACCGACTCTAGCTAGAGGATCCGCCGCCACCATGGCCTCCTCCGAGGACGTCATCA
AGGAGTTCATGCGCTTCAAGGTGCGCATGGAGGGCTCCGTGAACGGCCACGAGTTCGAGATCGAGGGCGA
GGGCGAGGGCCGCCCCTACGAGGGCACCCAGACCGCCAAGCTGAAGGTGACCAAGGGCGGCCCCCTGCCC
TTCGCCTGGGACATCCTGTCCCCTCAGTTCCAGTACGGCTCCAAGGCCTACGTGAAGCACCCCGCCGACA
TCCCCGACTACTTGAAGCTGTCCTTCCCCGAGGGCTTCAAGTGGGAGCGCGTGATGAACTTCGAGGACGG
CGGCGTGGTGACCGTGACCCAGGACTCCTCCCTGCAGGACGGCGAGTTCATCTACAAGGTGAAGCTGCGC
GGCACCAACTTCCCCTCCGACGGCCCCGTAATGCAGAAGAAGACCATGGGCTGGGAGGCCTCCACCGAGC
GGATGTACCCCGAGGACGGCGCCCTGAAGGGCGAGATCAAGATGAGGCTGAAGCTGAAGGACGGCGGCCA
CTACGACGCCGAGGTCAAGACCACCTACATGGCCAAGAAGCCCGTGCAGCTGCCCGGCGCCTACAAGACC
GACATCAAGCTGGACATCACCTCCCACAACGAGGACTACACCATCGTGGAACAGTACGAGCGCGCCGAGG
GCCGCCACTCCACTGGCGCCTAAGATAATTCGATATCAAGCTTATCGATAATCAACCTCTGGATTACAAA
ATTTGTGAAAGATTGACTGGTATTCTTAACTATGTTGCTCCTTTTACGCTATGTGGATACGCTGCTTTAA
TGCCTTTGTATCATGCTATTGCTTCCCGTATGGCTTTCATTTTCTCCTCCTTGTATAAATCCTGGTTGCT
GTCTCTTTATGAGGAGTTGTGGCCCGTTGTCAGGCAACGTGGCGTGGTGTGCACTGTGTTTGCTGACGCA
ACCCCCACTGGTTGGGGCATTGCCACCACCTGTCAGCTCCTTTCCGGGACTTTCGCTTTCCCCCTCCCTA
TTGCCACGGCGGAACTCATCGCCCGCCTGCCTTGCCCGCTGCTGGACAGGGGCTCGGCTGTTGGGCACTG
ACAATTCCGTGGTGTTGTCGGGGAAATCATCGTCCTTTCCTTGGCTGCTCGCCTGTGTTGCCACCTGGAT
TCTGCGCGGGACGTCCTTCTGCTACGTCCTTCGGCCCTCAATCCAAGCGGACCTTCCTTCCCGCGGCCTG
CTGCCGGCTCTGCGGGCCTCTTCCGCGTCTTTCGCCTTCGCCCTCAGACGAGTCGGATCTCCCTTTGGGC
GCTCCCCGCATCGATGTCGACCTCGAGACCGGCCGAACTCGAAGACCTAGAAAAAACATTGGAGCAATCA
CAAGTAGCAATACAGCAGCTACCAATGCTGATTGTGCCTGGCTAGAAGCACAAGAGGAGGAGGAGGTGGG
TTTTCCAGTCACACCTCAGGTACCTTTAAGACCAATGACTTACAAGGCAGCTGTAGATCTTAGCCACTTT
TTAAAAGAAAAGGGGGGACTGGAAGGGCTAATTCACTCCCAACGAAGACAAGATATCCTTGATCTGTGGA
TCTACCACACACAAGGCTACTTCCCTGATTGGCAGAACTACACACCAGGGCCAGGGATCAGATATCCACT
GACCTTTGGATGGTGCTACAAGCTAGTACCAGTTGAGCAAGAGAAGGTAGAAGAAGCCAATGAAGGAGAG
AACACCCGCTTGTTACACCCTGTGAGCCTGCATGGGATGGATGACCCGGAGAGAGAAGTATTAGAGTGGA
GGTTTGACAGCCGCCTAGCATTTCATCACATGGCCCGAGAGCTGCATCCGGACTGTACTGGGTCTCTCTG
GTTAGACCAGATCTGAGCCTGGGAGCTCTCTGGCTAACTAGGGAACCCACTGCTTAAGCCTCAATAAAGC
TTGCCTTGAGTGCTTCAAGTAGTGTGTGCCCGTCTGTTGTGTGACTCTGGTAACTAGAGATCCCTCAGAC
CCTTTTAGTCAGTGTGGAAAATCTCTAGCAGGGCCCGTTTAAACCCGCTGATCAGCCTCGACTGTGCCTT
CTAGTTGCCAGCCATCTGTTGTTTGCCCCTCCCCCGTGCCTTCCTTGACCCTGGAAGGTGCCACTCCCAC
TGTCCTTTCCTAATAAAATGAGGAAATTGCATCGCATTGTCTGAGTAGGTGTCATTCTATTCTGGGGGGT
GGGGTGGGGCAGGACAGCAAGGGGGAGGATTGGGAAGACAATAGCAGGCATGCTGGGGATGCGGTGGGCT
CTATGGCTTCTGAGGCGGAAAGAACCAGCTGGGGCTCTAGGGGGTATCCCC
[124 nt withheld, positions 7682-7805]
C
[32 nt withheld, positions 7807-7838]
CA
[57 nt withheld, positions 7841-7897]
A
[49 nt withheld, positions 7899-7947]
CCTTTGACGTTGGAGTCCACGTTCTTT
[37 nt withheld, positions 7975-8011]
ACCCTATCTCGGTCTATTCTTTTGATTTATAAGGGATTTTGGGGATTTCGGCCTATTGGTTAAAAAATGA
GCTGATTTAACAAAAATTTAACGCGAATTAATTCTGTGGAATGTGTGTCAGTTAGGGTGTGGAAAGTCCC
CAGGCTCCCCAGCAGGCAGAAGTATGCAAAGCATGCATCTCAATTAGTCAGCAACCAGGTGTGGAAAGTC
CCCAGGCTCCCCAGCAGGCAGAAGTATGCAAAGCATGCATCTCAATTAGTCAGCAACCATAGTCCCGCCC
CTAACTCCGCCCATCCCGCCCCTAACTCCGCCCAGTTCCGCCCATTCTCCGCCCCATGGCTGACTAATTT
TTTTTATTTATGCAGAGGCCGAGGCCGCCTCGGCCTCTGAGCTATTCCAGAAGTAGTGAGGAGGCTTTTT
TGGAGGCCTAGGCTTTTGCAAAAAGCTCCCGGGAGCTTGTATATCCATTTTCGGATCTGATCAGCACGTG
TTGACAATTAATCATCGGCATAGTATATCGGCATAGTATAATACGACAAGGTGAGGAACTAAACCATGGC
CAAGTTGACCAGTGCCGTTCCGGTGCTCACCGCGCGCGACGTCGCCGGAGCGGTCGAGTTCTGGACCGAC
CGGCTCGGGTTCTCCCGGGACTTCGTGGAGGACGACTTCGCCGGTGTGGTCCGGGACGACGTGACCCTGT
TCATCAGCGCGGTCCAGGACCAGGTGGTGCCGGACAACACCCTGGCCTGGGTGTGGGTGCGCGGCCTGGA
CGAGCTGTACGCCGAGTGGTCGGAGGTCGTGTCCACGAACTTCCGGGACGCCTCCGGGCCGGCCATGACC
GAGATCGGCGAGCAGCCGTGGGGGCGGGAGTTCGCCCTGCGCGACCCGGCCGGCAACTGCGTGCACTTCG
TGGCCGAGGAGCAGGACTGACACGTGCTACGAGATTTCGATTCCACCGCCGCCTTCTATGAAAGGTTGGG
CTTCGGAATCGTTTTCCGGGACGCCGGCTGGATGATCCTCCAGCGCGGGGATCTCATGCTGGAGTTCTTC
GCCCACCCCAACTTGTTTATTGCAGCTTATAATGGTTACAAATAAAGCAATAGCATCACAAATTTCACAA
ATAAAGCATTTTTTTCACTGCATTCTAGTTGTGGTTTGTCCAAACTCATCAATGTATCTTATCATGTCTG
TATACCGTCGACCTCTAGCTAGAGCTTGGCGTAATCATGGTCATAGCTGTTTCCTGTGTGAAATTGTTAT
CCGCTCACAATTCCACACAACATACGAGCCGGAAGCATAAAGTGTAAAGCCTGGGGTGCCTAATGAGTGA
GCTAACTCACATTAATTGCGTTGCGCTCACTGCCCGCTTTCCAGTCGGGAAACCTGTCGTGCCAGCTGCA
TTAATGAATCGGCCAACGCGCGGGGAGAGGCGGTTTGCGTATTGGGCGCTCTTCCGCTTCCTCGCTCACT
GACTCGCTGCGCTCGGTCGTTCGGCTGCGGCGAGCGGTATCAGCTCACTCAAAGGCGGTAATACGGTTAT
CCACAGAATCAGGGGATAACGCAGGAAAGAACATGTGAGCAAAAGGCCAGCAAAAGGCCAGGAACCGTAA
AAAGGCCGCGTTGCTGGCGTTTTTCCATAGGCTCCGCCCCCCTGACGAGCATCACAAAAATCGACGCTCA
AGTCAGAGGTGGCGAAACCCGACAGGACTATAAAGATACCAGGCGTTTCCCCCTGGAAGCTCCCTCGTGC
GCTCTCCTGTTCCGACCCTGCCGCTTACCGGATACCTGTCCGCCTTTCTCCCTTCGGGAAGCGTGGCGCT
TTCTCAATGCTCACGCTGTAGGTATCTCAGTTCGGTGTAGGTCGTTCGCTCCAAGCTGGGCTGTGTGCAC
GAACCCCCCGTTCAGCCCGACCGCTGCGCCTTATCCGGTAACTATCGTCTTGAGTCCAACCCGGTAAGAC
ACGACTTATCGCCACTGGCAGCAGCCACTGGTAACAGGATTAGCAGAGCGAGGTATGTAGGCGGTGCTAC
AGAGTTCTTGAAGTGGTGGCCTAACTACGGCTACACTAGAAGGACAGTATTTGGTATCTGCGCTCTGCTG
AAGCCAGTTACCTTCGGAAAAAGAGTTGGTAGCTCTTGATCCGGCAAACAAACCACCGCTGGTAGCGGTG
GTTTTTTTGTTTGCAAGCAGCAGATTACGCGCAGAAAAAAAGGATCTCAAGAAGATCCTTTGATCTTTTC
TACGGGGTCTGACGCTCAGTGGAACGAAAACTCACGTTAAGGGATTTTGGTCATGAGATTATCAAAAAGG
ATCTTCACCTAGATCCTTTTAAATTAAAAATGAAGTTTTAAATCAATCTAAAGTATATATGAGTAAACTT
GGTCTGACAGTTACCAATGCTTAATCAGTGAGGCACCTATCTCAGCGATCTGTCTATTTCGTTCATCCAT
AGTTGCCTGACTCCCCGTCGTGTAGATAACTACGATACGGGAGGGCTTACCATCTGGCCCCAGTGCTGCA
ATGATACCGCGAGACCCACGCTCACCGGCTCCAGATTTATCAGCAATAAACCAGCCAGCCGGAAGGGCCG
AGCGCAGAAGTGGTCCTGCAACTTTATCCGCCTCCATCCAGTCTATTAATTGTTGCCGGGAAGCTAGAGT
AAGTAGTTCGCCAGTTAATAGTTTGCGCAACGTTGTTGCCATTGCTACAGGCATCGTGGTGTCACGCTCG
TCGTTTGGTATGGCTTCATTCAGCTCCGGTTCCCAACGATCAAGGCGAGTTACATGATCCCCCATGTTGT
GCAAAAAAGCGGTTAGCTCCTTCGGTCCTCCGATCGTTGTCAGAAGTAAGTTGGCCGCAGTGTTATCACT
CATGGTTATGGCAGCACTGCATAATTCTCTTACTGTCATGCCATCCGTAAGATGCTTTTCTGTGACTGGT
GAGTACTCAACCAAGTCATTCTGAGAATAGTGTATGCGGCGACCGAGTTGCTCTTGCCCGGCGTCAATAC
GGGATAATACCGCGCCACATAGCAGAACTTTAAAAGTGCTCATCATTGGAAAACGTTCTTCGGGGCGAAA
ACTCTCAAGGATCTTACCGCTGTTGAGATCCAGTTCGATGTAACCCACTCGTGCACCCAACTGATCTTCA
GCATCTTTTACTTTCACCAGCGTTTCTGGGTGAGCAAAAACAGGAAGGCAAAATGCCGCAAAAAAGGGAA
TAAGGGCGACACGGAAATGTTGAATACTCATACTCTTCCTTTTTCAATATTATTGAAGCATTTATCAGGG
TTATTGTCTCATGAGCGGATACATATTTGAATGTATTTAGAAAAATAAACAAATAGGGGTTCCGCGCACA
TTTCCCCGAAAAGTGCCACCTGAC
