>Addgene plasmid #84556 | FU-mILa-CRW | addgene partial sequence | sequence record 164215 | hUBCpro-F 5'-TGAAGCTCCGGTTTTGAACT-3'
GTGTTTTGTGAAGTTTTTTAGGCACCTTTTGAAATGTAATCATTTGGGTCAATATGTAATTTTCAGTGTT
AGACTAGTAAATTGTCCGCTAAATTCTGGCCGTTTTTGGCTTTTTTGTTAGACGAAGCTTGGGCTGCAGG
TCGACTCTAGAGCTAGCGTTAACGAATTCGGCTTATCTAGACGCCACCATGGCCAAAGTTCCTGACTTGT
TTGAAGACCTAAAGAACTGTTACAGTGAAAATGAAGACTACAGTTCTGCCATTGACCATCTCTCTCTGAA
CCAGAAATCCTTCTATGATGCAAGCTATGGCTCACTTCATGAGACTTGCACAGACCAGTTTGTATCTCTG
AGAACCTCTGAAACGTCAAAGATGTCCAACTTCACCTTCAAGGAGAGCCGGGTGACAGTATCAGCAACGT
CAAGCAACGGGAAGATTCTGAAGAAGAGACGGCTGAGTTTCAGTGAGACCTTCACTGAAGATGACCTGCA
GTCCATAACCCATGATCTGGAAGAGACCATCCAACCCAGATCAGCACCTTACACCTACCAGAGTGATTTG
AGATACAAACTGATGAAGCTCGTCAGGCAGAAGTTTGTCATGAATGATTCCCTCAACCAAACTATATATC
AGGATGTGGACAAACACTATCTCAGCACCACTTGGTTAAATGACCTGCAACAGGAAGTAAAATTTGACAT
GTATGCCTACTCGTCGGGAGGAGATGACTCTAAATATCCTGTTACTCTAAAAATCTCAGATTCACAACTG
TTCGTGAGCGCTCAAGGAGAAGACCAGCCCGTGTTGCTGAAGGAGTTGCCAGAAACACCAAAACTCATCA
CAGGTAGTGAGACCGACCTCATTTTCTTCTGGAAAAGTATCAACTCTAAGAACTACTTCACATCAGCTGC
TTATCCAGAGCTGTTTATTGCCACCAAAGAACAAAGTCGGGTGCACCTGGCACGGGGACTGCCCTCTATG
AC
