>Addgene plasmid #84556 | FU-mILa-CRW | addgene partial sequence | sequence record 164221 | mCherry-R 5'-TTGGTCACCTTCAGCTTGG-3'
CGGCCCTCGCCCTCGCCCTCGATCTCGAACTCGTGGCCGTTCACGGAGCCCTCCATGCGCACCTTGAAGC
GCATGAACTCCTTGATGACGTCCTCGGAGGAGGCCATGGTGGCGGCGGATCCTCTAGCTAGAGTCGGTGT
CTTCTATGGAGGTCAAAACAGCGTGGATGGCGTCTCCAGGCGATCTGACGGTTCACTAAACGAGCTCTGC
TTATATAGACCTCCCACCGTACACGCCTACCGCCCATTTGCGTCAATGGGGCGGAGTTGTTACGACATTT
TGGAAAGTCCCGTTGATTTTGGTGCCAAAACAAACTCCCATTGACGTCAATGGGGTGGAGACTTGGAAAT
CCCCGTGAGTCAAACCGCTATCCACGCCCATTGATGTACTGCCAAAACCGCATCACCATGGTAATAGCGA
TGACTAATACGTAGATGTACTGCCAAGTAGGAAAGTCCCATAAGGTCATGTACTGGGCATAATGCCAGGC
GGGCCATTTACCGTCATTGACGTCAATAGGGGGCGTACTTGGCATATGATACACTTGATGTACTGCCAAG
TGGGCAGTTTACCGTAAATACTCCACCCATTGACGTCAATGGAAAGTCCCTATTGGCGTTACTATGGGAA
CATACGTCATTATTGACGTCAATGGGCGGGGGTCGTTGGGCGGTCAGCCAGGCGGGCCATTTACCGTAAG
TTATGTAACGCGGAACTCCCAAGCTTATCGGATCCGGACGCACTCAATGAATTCATAGACTCCCGAAATA
AGGCTGCTTTTATGATATCTGGAAGTCTGTCATAGAGGGCAGTCCCCGTGCCAGGTGCACCCGACTTTGT
TCTTTGGTGGCAATAAACAGCTCTGGATAAGCAGCTGATGTGAAGTAGTTCTTAGAGTTGATACTTTTCC
AGAAGAAAATGAGGTCGGTCTCACTACCTGTGATGAGTTTTGGTGTTTCTGGCAACTC
