>Addgene plasmid #84556 | FU-mILa-CRW | addgene partial sequence | sequence record 165491 | WPRE-R 5'-CATAGCGTAAAAGGAGCAACA-3'
TCAATCTTTCACAAATTTTGTAATCCAGAGGTTGATTATCGATAAGCTTGATATCGAATTATCTTAGGCG
CCAGTGGAGTGGCGGCCCTCGGCGCGCTCGTACTGTTCCACGATGGTGTAGTCCTCGTTGTGGGAGGTGA
TGTCCAGCTTGATGTCGGTCTTGTAGGCGCCGGGCAGCTGCACGGGCTTCTTGGCCATGTAGGTGGTCTT
GACCTCGGCGTCGTAGTGGCCGCCGTCCTTCAGCTTCAGCCTCATCTTGATCTCGCCCTTCAGGGCGCCG
TCCTCGGGGTACATCCGCTCGGTGGAGGCCTCCCAGCCCATGGTCTTCTTCTGCATTACGGGGCCGTCGG
AGGGGAAGTTGGTGCCGCGCAGCTTCACCTTGTAGATGAACTCGCCGTCCTGCAGGGAGGAGTCCTGGGT
CACGGTCACCACGCCGCCGTCCTCGAAGTTCATCACGCGCTCCCACTTGAAGCCCTCGGGGAAGGACAGC
TTCAAGTAGTCGGGGATGTCGGCGGGGTGCTTCACGTAGGCCTTGGAGCCGTACTGGAACTGAGGGGACA
GGATGTCCCAGGCGAAGGGCAGGGGGCCGCCCTTGGTCACCTTCAGCTTGGCGGTCTGGGTGCCCTCGTA
GGGGCGGCCCTCGCCCTCGCCCTCGATCTCGAACTCGTGGCCGTTCACGGAGCCCTCCATGCGCACCTTG
AAGCGCATGAACTCCTTGATGACGTCCTCGGAGGAGGCCATGGTGGCGGCGGATCCTCTAGCTAGAGTCG
GTGTCTTCTATGGAGGTCAAAACAGCGTGGATGGCGTCTCCAGGCGATCTGACGGTTCACTAAACGAGCT
CTGCTTATATAGACCTCCCACCGTACACGCCTACCGCCCATTTGCGTCAATGGGGCGGAGTTGTTACGAC
ATTTTGGAAAGTCCCGTTGA
